>Addgene plasmid #113408 | pGC4780 | addgene full sequence | sequence record 224113 | Addgene NGS Result
CAGGAGAGCGTTCACCGACAAACAACAGATAAAACGAAAGGCCCAGTCTTCCGACTGAGCCTTTCGTTTT
ATTTGATGCCTGGCAGTTCCCATCACATAAGTAAAGTGATAATCATAAAGGCCACTCGCTAGGAGCGACC
TTGAGTCTATCACTCAGCAGATTATTAAGCACCGGTGGAGTGACGACCTTCAGCACGTTCGTACTGTTCA
ACGATGGTGTAGTCTTCGTTGTGGGAGGTGATGTCCAGTTTGATGTCGGTTTTGTAAGCACCCGGCAGCT
GAACCGGTTTTTTAGCCATGTAGGTGGTTTTAACTTCAGCGTCGTAGTGACCACCGTCTTTCAGTTTCAG
ACGCATTTTGATTTCACCTTTCAGAGCACCGTCTTCCGGGTACATACGTTCGGTGGAAGCTTCCCAACCC
ATGGTTTTTTTCTGCATAACCGGACCGTCGGACGGGAAGTTGGTGCCACGCAGTTTAACTTTGTAGATGA
ACTCACCGTCTTGCAGGGAGGAGTCCTGGGTAACGGTAACAACACCACCGTCTTCGAAGTTCATAACACG
TTCCCATTTGAAACCTTCCGGGAAGGACAGTTTCAGGTAGTCCGGGATGTCAGCCGGGTGTTTAACGTAA
GCTTTGGAACCGTACTGGAACTGCGGGGACAGGATGTCCCAAGCGAACGGCAGCGGACCACCTTTGGTAA
CTTTCAGTTTAGCGGTCTGGGTGCCTTCGTACGGACGACCTTCACCTTCACCTTCGATTTCGAACTCGTG
ACCGTTAACGGAACCTTCCATACGAACTTTGAAACGCATGAACTCTTTGATAACGTCTTCGCTACTCGCC
ATACCACAACTCCCAAAAAAGATATTTTAATCTAGATTACTGCCCGCTTTCCAGTCGGGAAACCTGTCGT
GCCAGCTGCATTAATGAATCGGCCAACGCGCGGGGAGAGGCGGTTTGCGTATTGGGCGCCAGGGTGGTTT
TTCTTTTCACCAGTGAGACGGGCAACAGCTGATTGCCCTTCACCGCCTGGCCCTGAGAGAGTTGCAGCAA
GCGGTCCACGCTGGTTTGCCCCAGCAGGCGAAAATCCTGTTTGATGGTGGTTAACGGCGGGATATAACAT
GAGCTGTCTTCGGTATCGTCGTATCCCACTACCGAGATATCCGCACCAACGCGCAGCCCGGACTCGGTAA
TGGCGCGCATTGCGCCCAGCGCCATCTGATCGTTGGCAACCAGCATCGCAGTGGGAACGATGCCCTCATT
CAGCATTTGCATGGTTTGTTGAAAACCGGACATGGCACTCCAGTCGCCTTCCCGTTCCGCTATCGGCTGA
ATTTGATTGCGAGTGAGATATTTATGCCAGCCAGCCAGACGCAGACGCGCCGAGACAGAACTTAATGGGC
CCGCTAACAGCGCGATTTGCTGGTGACCCAATGCGACCAGATGCTCCACGCCCAGTCGCGTACCGTCTTC
ATGGGAGAAAATAATACTGTTGATGGGTGTCTGGTCAGAGACATCAAGAAATAACGCCGGAACATTAGTG
CAGGCAGCTTCCACAGCAATGGCATCCTGGTCATCCAGCGGATAGTTAATGATCAGCCCACTGACGCGTT
GCGCGAGAAGATTGTGCACCGCCGCTTTACAGGCTTCGACGCCGCTTCGTTCTACCATCGACACCACCAC
GCTGGCACCCAGTTGATCGGCGCGAGATTTAATCGCCGCGACAATTTGCGACGGCGCGTGCAGGGCCAGA
CTGGAGGTGGCAACGCCAATCAGCAACGACTGTTTGCCCGCCAGTTGTTGTGCCACGCGGTTGGGAATGT
AATTCAGCTCCGCCATCGCCGCTTCCACTTTTTCCCGCGTTTTCGCAGAAACGTGGCTGGCCTGGTTCAC
CACGCGGGAAACGGTCTGATAAGAGACACCGGCATACTCTGCGACATCGTATAACGTTACTGGTTTCACA
TTCACCACCCTGAATTGACTCTCTTCCGGGCGCTATCATGCCATACCGCGAAAGGTTTTGCACCATTCGA
TGGTGTCAGATCTTAAGTAAGTAAGAGTATACGTATATCGGCTAATAACGTATTAAGGCGCTTCGGCGCC
TTTTTTTATGGGGGTATTTTCATCCCAATCCACACGTCCAACGCACAGCAAACACCACGTCGACCCTATC
AGCTGCGTGCTTTCTATGAGTCGTTGCTGCATAACAAAAAGAGTATTGACTTATTGTGAGCGGATAACAT
ATAATGTGTGGAGGGCCCAAGTTCACTTAAAAAGGAGATCAACAATGAAAGCAATTTAGGTACTGAAACA
TCTTAATCATGCACATAAGGAGGTACCATAATGTTTCAAGTTGACGTTTATCGTTTAGTGCATATCGCTA
TCATGTGTGTGCGATATGTTACCGAATGGCCTAAGACCCACTGTGACCAGGTTATCCCTGGTGGATCCGG
TGGATCGGGCGGGTCATACTACCATCACCACCACCACCATTTGGAGTCGGAAAATTTATACTTCCAATCC
GGTTCCGCCGGATCTGCTGCCGGTTCCGGTGAATTTAGCAAAGGAGAAGAACTTTTCACCGGAGTAGTCC
CGATTCTGGTTGAATTAGATGGTGATGTTAATGGGCACAAATTTTCTGTCCGTGGAGAGGGTGAAGGTGA
TGCTACAAACGGAAAACTCACCCTTAAATTCATTTGCACAACGGGAAAACTACCAGTACCGTGGCCAACA
CTGGTCACTACTCTGACCTATGGTGTTCAATGCTTTTCCCGTTATCCGGATCACATGAAACGGCATGACT
TTTTCAAGAGTGCCATGCCCGAAGGTTATGTACAGGAACGCACTATATCTTTCAAAGATGACGGGACCTA
CAAGACGCGTGCTGAAGTCAAGTTTGAAGGTGATACCCTTGTTAATCGTATCGAGTTAAAGGGTATTGAT
TTTAAAGAAGATGGAAACATTCTTGGACACAAACTCGAGTACAACTTTAACTCACACAATGTATACATCA
CGGCAGACAAACAAAAGAATGGAATCAAAGCTAACTTCAAAATTCGCCACAACGTTGAAGATGGTTCCGT
TCAACTAGCTGAGCATTATCAACAAAATACTCCAATTGGAGATGGACCTGTCCTTTTACCAGACAACCAT
TACCTGTCGACACAATCTGTCCTTTCGAAAGATCCCAACGAAAAGCGTGACCACATGGTCCTTCTTGAGT
TTGTAACTGCTGCTGGGATTACACATGGCATGGATGAGCTCTACAAATAAGGATCGGTTGTCGAGTAAGG
ATCTCCAGGCATCAAATAAAACGAAAGGCTCAGTCGAAAGACTGGGCCTTTCGTTTTATCTGTTGTTTGT
CGGTGAACGCTCTCTACTAGAGTCACACTGGCTCACCTTCGGGTGGGCCTTTCTGCGTTTATAAAGCTTC
CTAGGGCGTTCGGCTGCGGCGAGCGGTATCAGCTCACTCAAAGGCGGTAATACGGTTATCCACAGAATCA
GGGGATAACGCAGGAAAGAACATGTGAGCAAAAGGCCAGCAAAAGGCCAGGAACCGTAAAAAGGCCGCGT
TGCTGGCGTTTTTCCATAGGCTCCGCCCCCCTGACGAGCATCACAAAAATCGACGCTCAAGTCAGAGGTG
GCGAAACCCGACAGGACTATAAAGATACCAGGCGTTTCCCCCTGGAAGCTCCCTCGTGCGCTCTCCTGTT
CCGACCCTGCCGCTTACCGGATACCTGTCCGCCTTTCTCCCTTCGGGAAGCGTGGCGCTTTCTCATAGCT
CACGCTGTAGGTATCTCAGTTCGGTGTAGGTCGTTCGCTCCAAGCTGGGCTGTGTGCACGAACCCCCCGT
TCAGCCCGACCGCTGCGCCTTATCCGGTAACTATCGTCTTGAGTCCAACCCGGTAAGACACGACTTATCG
CCACTGGCAGCAGCCACTGGTAACAGGATTAGCAGAGCGAGGTATGTAGGCGGTGCTACAGAGTTCTTGA
AGTGGTGGCCTAACTACGGCTACACTAGAAGGACAGTATTTGGTATCTGCGCTCTGCTGAAGCCAGTTAC
CTTCGGAAAAAGAGTTGGTAGCTCTTGATCCGGCAAACAAACCACCGCTGGTAGCGGTGGTTTTTTTGTT
TGCAAGCAGCAGATTACGCGCAGAAAAAAAGGATCTCAAGAAGATCCTTTGATCTTTTCTACGGGGTCTG
ACGCTCAGTGGAACGAAAACTCACGTTAAGGGATTTTGGTCATGACTAGTGCTTGGATTCTCACCAATAA
AAAACGCCCGGCGGCAACCGAGCGTTCTGAACAAATCCAGATGGAGTTCTGAGGTCATTACTGGATCTAT
CAACAGGAGTCCAAGCGAGCTCTCGAACCCCAGAGTCCCGCTCAGAAGAACTCGTCAAGAAGGCGATAGA
AGGCGATGCGCTGCGAATCGGGAGCGGCGATACCGTAAAGCACGAGGAAGCGGTCAGCCCATTCGCCGCC
AAGCTCTTCAGCAATATCACGGGTAGCCAACGCTATGTCCTGATAGCGGTCCGCCACACCCAGCCGGCCA
CAGTCGATGAATCCAGAAAAGCGGCCATTTTCCACCATGATATTCGGCAAGCAGGCATCGCCATGGGTCA
CGACGAGATCCTCGCCGTCGGGCATGCGCGCCTTGAGCCTGGCGAACAGTTCGGCTGGCGCGAGCCCCTG
ATGCTCTTCGTCCAGATCATCCTGATCGACAAGACCGGCTTCCATCCGAGTACGTGCTCGCTCGATGCGA
TGTTTCGCTTGGTGGTCGAATGGGCAGGTAGCCGGATCAAGCGTATGCAGCCGCCGCATTGCATCAGCCA
TGATGGATACTTTCTCGGCAGGAGCAAGGTGAGATGACAGGAGATCCTGCCCCGGCACTTCGCCCAATAG
CAGCCAGTCCCTTCCCGCTTCAGTGACAACGTCGAGCACAGCTGCGCAAGGAACGCCCGTCGTGGCCAGC
CACGATAGCCGCGCTGCCTCGTCCTGCAGTTCATTCAGGGCACCGGACAGGTCGGTCTTGACAAAAAGAA
CCGGGCGCCCCTGCGCTGACAGCCGGAACACGGCGGCATCAGAGCAGCCGATTGTCTGTTGTGCCCAGTC
ATAGCCGAATAGCCTCTCCACCCAAGCGGCCGGAGAACCTGCGTGCAATCCATCTTGTTCAATCATGCGA
AACGATCCTCATCCTGTCTCTTGATCAGATCATGATCCCCTGCGCCATCAGATCCTTGGCGGCAAGAAAG
CCATCCAGTTTACTTTGCAGGGCTTCCCAACCTTACCAGAGGGCGCCCCAGCTGGCAATTCCGAATTCTA
TAGTGAGTCCGCC
Features (pLannotate 1.2.2; 12 found; start..end, strand, type, name):
     29..72      +  terminator     rrnB T1 terminator: Escherichia coli rrnB; transcription terminator T1 from the E. coli rrnB gene
    168..842     -  CDS            mRFP1: mRFP1 is a basic (constitutively fluorescent) red fluorescent protein published in 2002, derived from Discosoma sp.. It is reported to be a somewhat slowly-maturing monomer with low acid sensitivity.
    879..1959    -  CDS            lacI (fragment): lac repressor; lacI; The lac repressor binds to the lac operator to inhibit transcription in E. coli. This inhibition can be relieved by adding lactose or isopropyl-β-D-thiogalactopyranoside (IPTG).
   1960..2037    -  promoter       lacIq promoter: lacI (mutant); In the lacIq allele, a single base change in the promoter boosts expression of the lacI gene about 10-fold.
   2223..2239    +  protein_bind   lac operator (fragment): The lac repressor binds to the lac operator to inhibit transcription in E. coli. This inhibition can be relieved by adding lactose or isopropyl-β-D-thiogalactopyranoside (IPTG). lac repressor encoded by lacI
   2557..3267    +  CDS            Superfolder GFP: Superfolder GFP is a basic (constitutively fluorescent) green fluorescent protein published in 2005, derived from Aequorea victoria. It is reported to be a very rapidly-maturing weak dimer.
   3303..3374    +  terminator     rrnB T1 terminator: transcription terminator T1 from the E. coli rrnB gene
   3390..3417    +  terminator     T7Te terminator: phage T7 early transcription terminator
   3581..4169    -  rep_origin     ori: high-copy-number ColE1/pMB1/pBR322/pUC origin of replication
   4257..4351    -  terminator     lambda t0 terminator: transcription terminator from phage lambda
   4385..5176    -  CDS            neo: KKA2_KLEPN - Also known as kan, nptII. Experimental evidence at protein level: Swiss-Prot protein existence level 1. Resistance to kanamycin, neomycin, paromomycin, ribostamycin, butirosin and gentamicin B. From Klebsiella pneumoniae.
   5208..5312    -  CDS            tnpA (fragment): TN5P_ECOLX - Also known as tnp. Experimental evidence at protein level: Swiss-Prot protein existence level 1. Mediates transposition of transposon Tn5 by a 'cut and paste' mechanism. First, the monomeric transposase binds the 19 bp inverted DNA repeats flanking the transposon. Then, dimerization of the DNA- bound transposase creates a synaptic DNA complex. After nicking of the first DNA strand, excision of the transposon proceeds through a series of intermediates. The transposase then mediates the insertion of the transposon at a new site by strand transfer. The activity of the wild- type tran
