[The description below was written by a language model from this plasmid's Addgene catalogue record and pLannotate feature annotations shown in this document.]
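Description:
pGC4780 is a 5,333 bp bacterial expression and synthetic-biology plasmid for Escherichia coli, built on the pGC4750 backbone and designed as a translation reporter with inducible translation coupling. It is the variant described as giving high native GFP expression. It is selected with kanamycin through the neo/nptII gene, which is followed by a lambda t0 terminator and flanked by a short residual Tn5 transposase fragment. Replication depends on a ColE1/pMB1-family origin. The automated annotation labels this origin high-copy, but the catalogue lists the plasmid as low copy, and the record does not explain the difference.

The payload is a 111 bp synthetic sequence (158_33121123_1) cloned between KpnI and BamHI sites that are both preserved. It is fused at its C terminus, through a flexible linker and a TEV protease cleavage site, to a codon-deoptimized superfolder GFP, so green fluorescence reports how the short variable leading sequence affects translation of the fusion. The sfGFP reading frame ends at tandem rrnB T1 and T7Te terminators. A lac operator fragment lies upstream of the reporter, and a lacIq-driven lacI gene on the opposite strand supplies repressor, consistent with IPTG-responsive control. However, the promoter driving the reporter is not annotated, and the record does not detail how the inducible translation coupling works. An mRFP1 coding sequence lies directly downstream of lacI on the reverse strand. It may act as a second fluorescent readout, although its role is not stated. The plasmid comes from a large-scale study of synthetic sequences aimed at identifying design principles for optimizing translation in E. coli.
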