Addgene plasmid #113408: pGC4780
Purpose: Translation reporter with inducible translation coupling (high native GFP expression)
Depositing lab: Adam Arkin & Guillaume Cambray. Depositing organization: University of California, Berkeley. Publication: Evaluation of 244,000 synthetic sequences reveals design principles to optimize translation in Escherichia coli. Cambray G, Guimaraes JC, Arkin AP. Nat Biotechnol. 2018 Nov;36(10):1005-1015. doi: 10.1038/nbt.4238. Epub 2018 Sep 24. PubMed 30247489.
Backbone
  Vector backbone: pGC4750
  Backbone size w/o insert (bp): 5222
  Total vector size (bp): 5333
  Vector type: Bacterial Expression, Synthetic Biology
Growth in bacteria
  Bacterial resistance: Kanamycin, 50 μg/mL
  Growth temperature: 37°C
  Growth strain: DH5alpha
  Copy number: Low Copy
Gene/Insert
  Gene/Insert name: 158_33121123_1
  Species: Synthetic
  Insert size (bp): 111
  Tag / fusion protein: fused to codon deptimized sfGFP with Flexible linker and TEV cleavage site (C terminal on backbone)
  Cloning method: Restriction Enzyme; 5′ cloning site kpnI (not destroyed); 3′ cloning site BamHI (not destroyed)
  Sequencing primers: 5′ CATGCACATAAGGAGGTACCATAATG; 3′ ACCCGCCCGATCCACCGGATCCACC
Terms and licenses: Academic/Nonprofit Terms; Industry Terms: Not Available to Industry
How to cite: pGC4780 was a gift from Adam Arkin & Guillaume Cambray (Addgene plasmid # 113408 ; http://n2t.net/addgene:113408 ; RRID:Addgene_113408)
